>Addgene plasmid #170945 | EF1A_Hygro_P2A_RUNX1_I87N_Barcode | addgene full sequence | sequence record 336086 | Addgene NGS Result
GATTTAACAAAAATTTAACGCGAATTAATTCTGTGGAATGTGTGTCAGTTAGGGTGTGGAAAGTCCCCAG
GCTCCCCAGCAGGCAGAAGTATGCAAAGCATGCATCTCAATTAGTCAGCAACCAGGTGTGGAAAGTCCCC
AGGCTCCCCAGCAGGCAGAAGTATGCAAAGCATGCATCTCAATTAGTCAGCAACCATAGTCCCGCCCCTA
ACTCCGCCCATCCCGCCCCTAACTCCGCCCAGTTCCGCCCATTCTCCGCCCCATGGCTGACTAATTTTTT
TTATTTATGCAGAGGCCGAGGCCGCCTCTGCCTCTGAGCTATTCCAGAAGTAGTGAGGAGGCTTTTTTGG
AGGCCTAGGCTTTTGCAAAAAGCTCCCGGGAGCTTGTATATCCATTTTCGGATCTGATCAGCACGTGTTG
ACAATTAATCATCGGCATAGTATATCGGCATAGTATAATACGACAAGGTGAGGAACTAAACCATGGCCAA
GTTGACCAGTGCCGTTCCGGTGCTCACCGCGCGCGACGTCGCCGGAGCGGTCGAGTTCTGGACCGACCGG
CTCGGGTTCTCCCGGGACTTCGTGGAGGACGACTTCGCCGGTGTGGTCCGGGACGACGTGACCCTGTTCA
TCAGCGCGGTCCAGGACCAGGTGGTGCCGGACAACACCCTGGCCTGGGTGTGGGTGCGCGGCCTGGACGA
GCTGTACGCCGAGTGGTCGGAGGTCGTGTCCACGAACTTCCGGGACGCCTCCGGGCCGGCCATGACCGAG
ATCGGCGAGCAGCCGTGGGGGCGGGAGTTCGCCCTGCGCGACCCGGCCGGCAACTGCGTGCACTTCGTGG
CCGAGGAGCAGGACTGACACGTGCTACGAGATTTCGATTCCACCGCCGCCTTCTATGAAAGGTTGGGCTT
CGGAATCGTTTTCCGGGACGCCGGCTGGATGATCCTCCAGCGCGGGGATCTCATGCTGGAGTTCTTCGCC
CACCCCAACTTGTTTATTGCAGCTTATAATGGTTACAAATAAAGCAATAGCATCACAAATTTCACAAATA
AAGCATTTTTTTCACTGCATTCTAGTTGTGGTTTGTCCAAACTCATCAATGTATCTTATCATGTCTGTAT
ACCGTCGACCTCTAGCTAGAGCTTGGCGTAATCATGGTCATAGCTGTTTCCTGTGTGAAATTGTTATCCG
CTCACAATTCCACACAACATACGAGCCGGAAGCATAAAGTGTAAAGCCTGGGGTGCCTAATGAGTGAGCT
AACTCACATTAATTGCGTTGCGCTCACTGCCCGCTTTCCAGTCGGGAAACCTGTCGTGCCAGCTGCATTA
ATGAATCGGCCAACGCGCGGGGAGAGGCGGTTTGCGTATTGGGCGCTCTTCCGCTTCCTCGCTCACTGAC
TCGCTGCGCTCGGTCGTTCGGCTGCGGCGAGCGGTATCAGCTCACTCAAAGGCGGTAATACGGTTATCCA
CAGAATCAGGGGATAACGCAGGAAAGAACATGTGAGCAAAAGGCCAGCAAAAGGCCAGGAACCGTAAAAA
GGCCGCGTTGCTGGCGTTTTTCCATAGGCTCCGCCCCCCTGACGAGCATCACAAAAATCGACGCTCAAGT
CAGAGGTGGCGAAACCCGACAGGACTATAAAGATACCAGGCGTTTCCCCCTGGAAGCTCCCTCGTGCGCT
CTCCTGTTCCGACCCTGCCGCTTACCGGATACCTGTCCGCCTTTCTCCCTTCGGGAAGCGTGGCGCTTTC
TCATAGCTCACGCTGTAGGTATCTCAGTTCGGTGTAGGTCGTTCGCTCCAAGCTGGGCTGTGTGCACGAA
CCCCCCGTTCAGCCCGACCGCTGCGCCTTATCCGGTAACTATCGTCTTGAGTCCAACCCGGTAAGACACG
ACTTATCGCCACTGGCAGCAGCCACTGGTAACAGGATTAGCAGAGCGAGGTATGTAGGCGGTGCTACAGA
GTTCTTGAAGTGGTGGCCTAACTACGGCTACACTAGAAGAACAGTATTTGGTATCTGCGCTCTGCTGAAG
CCAGTTACCTTCGGAAAAAGAGTTGGTAGCTCTTGATCCGGCAAACAAACCACCGCTGGTAGCGGTGGTT
TTTTTGTTTGCAAGCAGCAGATTACGCGCAGAAAAAAAGGATCTCAAGAAGATCCTTTGATCTTTTCTAC
GGGGTCTGACGCTCAGTGGAACGAAAACTCACGTTAAGGGATTTTGGTCATGAGATTATCAAAAAGGATC
TTCACCTAGATCCTTTTAAATTAAAAATGAAGTTTTAAATCAATCTAAAGTATATATGAGTAAACTTGGT
CTGACAGTTACCAATGCTTAATCAGTGAGGCACCTATCTCAGCGATCTGTCTATTTCGTTCATCCATAGT
TGCCTGACTCCCCGTCGTGTAGATAACTACGATACGGGAGGGCTTACCATCTGGCCCCAGTGCTGCAATG
ATACCGCGAGACCCACGCTCACCGGCTCCAGATTTATCAGCAATAAACCAGCCAGCCGGAAGGGCCGAGC
GCAGAAGTGGTCCTGCAACTTTATCCGCCTCCATCCAGTCTATTAATTGTTGCCGGGAAGCTAGAGTAAG
TAGTTCGCCAGTTAATAGTTTGCGCAACGTTGTTGCCATTGCTACAGGCATCGTGGTGTCACGCTCGTCG
TTTGGTATGGCTTCATTCAGCTCCGGTTCCCAACGATCAAGGCGAGTTACATGATCCCCCATGTTGTGCA
AAAAAGCGGTTAGCTCCTTCGGTCCTCCGATCGTTGTCAGAAGTAAGTTGGCCGCAGTGTTATCACTCAT
GGTTATGGCAGCACTGCATAATTCTCTTACTGTCATGCCATCCGTAAGATGCTTTTCTGTGACTGGTGAG
TACTCAACCAAGTCATTCTGAGAATAGTGTATGCGGCGACCGAGTTGCTCTTGCCCGGCGTCAATACGGG
ATAATACCGCGCCACATAGCAGAACTTTAAAAGTGCTCATCATTGGAAAACGTTCTTCGGGGCGAAAACT
CTCAAGGATCTTACCGCTGTTGAGATCCAGTTCGATGTAACCCACTCGTGCACCCAACTGATCTTCAGCA
TCTTTTACTTTCACCAGCGTTTCTGGGTGAGCAAAAACAGGAAGGCAAAATGCCGCAAAAAAGGGAATAA
GGGCGACACGGAAATGTTGAATACTCATACTCTTCCTTTTTCAATATTATTGAAGCATTTATCAGGGTTA
TTGTCTCATGAGCGGATACATATTTGAATGTATTTAGAAAAATAAACAAATAGGGGTTCCGCGCACATTT
CCCCGAAAAGTGCCACCTGACGTCGACGGATCGGGAGATCTCCCGATCCCCTATGGTGCACTCTCAGTAC
AATCTGCTCTGATGCCGCATAGTTAAGCCAGTATCTGCTCCCTGCTTGTGTGTTGGAGGTCGCTGAGTAG
TGCGCGAGCAAAATTTAAGCTACAACAAGGCAAGGCTTGACCGACAATTGCATGAAGAATCTGCTTAGGG
TTAGGCGTTTTGCGCTGCTTCGCGATGTACGGGCCAGATATACGCGTTGACATTGATTATTGACTAGTTA
TTAATAGTAATCAATTACGGGGTCATTAGTTCATAGCCCATATATGGAGTTCCGCGTTACATAACTTACG
GTAAATGGCCCGCCTGGCTGACCGCCCAACGACCCCCGCCCATTGACGTCAATAATGACGTATGTTCCCA
TAGTAACGCCAATAGGGACTTTCCATTGACGTCAATGGGTGGAGTATTTACGGTAAACTGCCCACTTGGC
AGTACATCAAGTGTATCATATGCCAAGTACGCCCCCTATTGACGTCAATGACGGTAAATGGCCCGCCTGG
CATTATGCCCAGTACATGACCTTATGGGACTTTCCTACTTGGCAGTACATCTACGTATTAGTCATCGCTA
TTACCATGGTGATGCGGTTTTGGCAGTACATCAATGGGCGTGGATAGCGGTTTGACTCACGGGGATTTCC
AAGTCTCCACCCCATTGACGTCAATGGGAGTTTGTTTTGGCACCAAAATCAACGGGACTTTCCAAAATGT
CGTAACAACTCCGCCCCATTGACGCAAATGGGCGGTAGGCGTGTACGGTGGGAGGTCTATATAAGCAGCG
CGTTTTGCCTGTACTGGGTCTCTCTGGTTAGACCAGATCTGAGCCTGGGAGCTCTCTGGCTAACTAGGGA
ACCCACTGCTTAAGCCTCAATAAAGCTTGCCTTGAGTGCTTCAAGTAGTGTGTGCCCGTCTGTTGTGTGA
CTCTGGTAACTAGAGATCCCTCAGACCCTTTTAGTCAGTGTGGAAAATCTCTAGCAGTGGCGCCCGAACA
GGGACTTGAAAGCGAAAGGGAAACCAGAGGAGCTCTCTCGACGCAGGACTCGGCTTGCTGAAGCGCGCAC
GGCAAGAGGCGAGGGGCGGCGACTGGTGAGTACGCCAAAAATTTTGACTAGCGGAGGCTAGAAGGAGAGA
GATGGGTGCGAGAGCGTCAGTATTAAGCGGGGGAGAATTAGATCGCGATGGGAAAAAATTCGGTTAAGGC
CAGGGGGAAAGAAAAAATATAAATTAAAACATATAGTATGGGCAAGCAGGGAGCTAGAACGATTCGCAGT
TAATCCTGGCCTGTTAGAAACATCAGAAGGCTGTAGACAAATACTGGGACAGCTACAACCATCCCTTCAG
ACAGGATCAGAAGAACTTAGATCATTATATAATACAGTAGCAACCCTCTATTGTGTGCATCAAAGGATAG
AGATAAAAGACACCAAGGAAGCTTTAGACAAGATAGAGGAAGAGCAAAACAAAAGTAAGACCACCGCACA
GCAAGCGGCCGCTGATCTTCAGACCTGGAGGAGGAGATATGAGGGACAATTGGAGAAGTGAATTATATAA
ATATAAAGTAGTAAAAATTGAACCATTAGGAGTAGCACCCACCAAGGCAAAGAGAAGAGTGGTGCAGAGA
GAAAAAAGAGCAGTGGGAATAGGAGCTTTGTTCCTTGGGTTCTTGGGAGCAGCAGGAAGCACTATGGGCG
CAGCGTCAATGACGCTGACGGTACAGGCCAGACAATTATTGTCTGGTATAGTGCAGCAGCAGAACAATTT
GCTGAGGGCTATTGAGGCGCAACAGCATCTGTTGCAACTCACAGTCTGGGGCATCAAGCAGCTCCAGGCA
AGAATCCTGGCTGTGGAAAGATACCTAAAGGATCAACAGCTCCTGGGGATTTGGGGTTGCTCTGGAAAAC
TCATTTGCACCACTGCTGTGCCTTGGAATGCTAGTTGGAGTAATAAATCTCTGGAACAGATTTGGAATCA
CACGACCTGGATGGAGTGGGACAGAGAAATTAACAATTACACAAGCTTAATACACTCCTTAATTGAAGAA
TCGCAAAACCAGCAAGAAAAGAATGAACAAGAATTATTGGAATTAGATAAATGGGCAAGTTTGTGGAATT
GGTTTAACATAACAAATTGGCTGTGGTATATAAAATTATTCATAATGATAGTAGGAGGCTTGGTAGGTTT
AAGAATAGTTTTTGCTGTACTTTCTATAGTGAATAGAGTTAGGCAGGGATATTCACCATTATCGTTTCAG
ACCCACCTCCCAACCCCGAGGGGACCCGACAGGCCCGAAGGAATAGAAGAAGAAGGTGGAGAGAGAGACA
GAGACAGATCCATTCGATTAGTGAACGGATCGGCACTGCGTGCGCCAATTCTGCAGACAAATGGCAGTAT
TCATCCACAATTTTAAAAGAAAAGGGGGGATTGGGGGGTACAGTGCAGGGGAAAGAATAGTAGACATAAT
AGCAACAGACATACAAACTAAAGAATTACAAAAACAAATTACAAAAATTCAAAATTTTCGGGTTTATTAC
AGGGACAGCAGAGATCCAGTTTGGTTAATTAATCGATAAGCTTTGCAAAGATGGATAAAGTTTTAAACAG
AGAGGAATCTTTGCAGCTAATGGACCTTCTAGGTCTTGAAAGGAGTGGGAATTGGCTCCGGTGCCCGTCA
GTGGGCAGAGCGCACATCGCCCACAGTCCCCGAGAAGTTGGGGGGAGGGGTCGGCAATTGAACCGGTGCC
TAGAGAAGGTGGCGCGGGGTAAACTGGGAAAGTGATGTCGTGTACTGGCTCCGCCTTTTTCCCGAGGGTG
GGGGAGAACCGTATATAAGTGCAGTAGTCGCCGTGAACGTTCTTTTTCGCAACGGGTTTGCCGCCAGAAC
ACAGGTAAGTGCCGTGTGTGGTTCCCGCGGGCCTGGCCTCTTTACGGGTTATGGCCCTTGCGTGCCTTGA
ATTACTTCCACCTGGCTGCAGTACGTGATTCTTGATCCCGAGCTTCGGGTTGGAAGTGGGTGGGAGAGTT
CGAGGCCTTGCGCTTAAGGAGCCCCTTCGCCTCGTGCTTGAGTTGAGGCCTGGCCTGGGCGCTGGGGCCG
CCGCGTGCGAATCTGGTGGCACCTTCGCGCCTGTCTCGCTGCTTTCGATAAGTCTCTAGCCATTTAAAAT
TTTTGATGACCTGCTGCGACGCTTTTTTTCTGGCAAGATAGTCTTGTAAATGCGGGCCAAGATCTGCACA
CTGGTATTTCGGTTTTTGGGGCCGCGGGCGGCGACGGGGCCCGTGCGTCCCAGCGCACATGTTCGGCGAG
GCGGGGCCTGCGAGCGCGGCCACCGAGAATCGGACGGGGGTAGTCTCAAGCTGGCCGGCCTGCTCTGGTG
CCTGGCCTCGCGCCGCCGTGTATCGCCCCGCCCTGGGCGGCAAGGCTGGCCCGGTCGGCACCAGTTGCGT
GAGCGGAAAGATGGCCGCTTCCCGGCCCTGCTGCAGGGAGCTCAAAATGGAGGACGCGGCGCTCGGGAGA
GCGGGCGGGTGAGTCACCCACACAAAGGAAAAGGGCCTTTCCGTCCTCAGCCGTCGCTTCATGTGACTCC
ACGGAGTACCGGGCGCCGTCCAGGCACCTCGATTAGTTCTCGAGCTTTTGGAGTACGTCGTCTTTAGGTT
GGGGGGAGGGGTTTTATGCGATGGAGTTTCCCCACACTGAGTGGGTGGAGACTGAAGTTAGGCCAGCTTG
GCACTTGATGTAATTCTCCTTGGAATTTGCCCTTTTTGAGTTTGGATCTTGGTTCATTCTCAAGCCTCAG
ACAGTGGTTCAAAGTTTTTTTCTTCCATTTCAGGTGTCGTGAGGAATTAGCTTGGTACTAATACGACTCA
CTATAGGGAGACCCAAGCTGGCTAGGTAAGCTTGATATCGAATTCCTGCAGCCCGGGGGATCCCGCCACC
ATGAAAAAGCCTGAACTCACCGCGACGTCTGTCGAGAAGTTTCTGATCGAAAAGTTCGACAGCGTCTCCG
ACCTGATGCAGCTCTCGGAGGGCGAAGAATCTCGTGCTTTCAGCTTCGATGTAGGAGGGCGTGGATATGT
CCTGCGGGTAAATAGCTGCGCCGATGGTTTCTACAAAGATCGTTATGTTTATCGGCACTTTGCATCGGCC
GCGCTCCCGATTCCGGAAGTGCTTGACATTGGGGAATTCAGCGAGAGCCTGACCTATTGCATCTCCCGCC
GTGCACAGGGTGTCACGTTGCAAGACCTGCCTGAAACCGAACTGCCCGCTGTTCTGCAGCCGGTCGCGGA
GGCCATGGATGCGATCGCTGCGGCCGATCTTAGCCAGACGAGCGGGTTCGGCCCATTCGGACCGCAAGGA
ATCGGTCAATACACTACATGGCGTGATTTCATATGCGCGATTGCTGATCCCCATGTGTATCACTGGCAAA
CTGTGATGGACGACACCGTCAGTGCGTCCGTCGCGCAGGCTCTCGATGAGCTGATGCTTTGGGCCGAGGA
CTGCCCCGAAGTCCGGCACCTCGTGCACGCGGATTTCGGCTCCAACAATGTCCTGACGGACAATGGCCGC
ATAACAGCGGTCATTGACTGGAGCGAGGCGATGTTCGGGGATTCCCAATACGAGGTCGCCAACATCTTCT
TCTGGAGGCCGTGGTTGGCTTGTATGGAGCAGCAGACGCGCTACTTCGAGCGGAGGCATCCGGAGCTTGC
AGGATCGCCGCGGCTCCGGGCGTATATGCTCCGCATTGGTCTTGACCAACTCTATCAGAGCTTGGTTGAC
GGCAATTTCGATGATGCAGCTTGGGCGCAGGGTCGATGCGACGCAATCGTCCGATCCGGAGCCGGGACTG
TCGGGCGTACACAAATCGCCCGCAGAAGCGCGGCCGTCTGGACCGATGGCTGTGTAGAAGTACTCGCCGA
TAGTGGAAACCGACGCCCCAGCACTCGTCCGAGGGCAAAGGAAGGATCCGGCGCAACAAACTTCTCTCTG
CTGAAACAAGCCGGAGATGTCGAAGAGAATCCTGGGCCGATGCGTATCCCCGTAGATGCCAGCACGAGCC
GCCGCTTCACGCCGCCTTCCACCGCGCTGAGCCCAGGCAAGATGAGCGAGGCGTTGCCGCTGGGCGCCCC
GGACGCCGGCGCTGCCCTGGCCGGCAAGCTGAGGAGCGGCGACCGCAGCATGGTGGAGGTGCTGGCCGAC
CACCCGGGCGAGCTGGTGCGCACCGACAGCCCCAACTTCCTCTGCTCCGTGCTGCCTACGCACTGGCGCT
GCAACAAGACCCTGCCCAACGCTTTCAAGGTGGTGGCCCTAGGGGATGTTCCAGATGGCACTCTGGTCAC
TGTGATGGCTGGCAATGATGAAAACTACTCGGCTGAGCTGAGAAATGCTACCGCAGCCATGAAGAACCAG
GTTGCAAGATTTAATGACCTCAGGTTTGTCGGTCGAAGTGGAAGAGGGAAAAGCTTCACTCTGACCATCA
CTGTCTTCACAAACCCACCGCAAGTCGCCACCTACCACAGAGCCATCAAAATCACAGTGGATGGGCCCCG
AGAACCTCGAAGACATCGGCAGAAACTAGATGATCAGACCAAGCCCGGGAGCTTGTCCTTTTCCGAGCGG
CTCAGTGAACTGGAGCAGCTGCGGCGCACAGCCATGAGGGTCAGCCCACACCACCCAGCCCCCACGCCCA
ACCCTCGTGCCTCCCTGAACCACTCCACTGCCTTTAACCCTCAGCCTCAGAGTCAGATGCAGGATACAAG
GCAGATCCAACCATCCCCACCGTGGTCCTACGATCAGTCCTACCAATACCTGGGATCCATTGCCTCTCCT
TCTGTGCACCCAGCAACGCCCATTTCACCTGGACGTGCCAGCGGCATGACAACCCTCTCTGCAGAACTTT
CCAGTCGACTCTCAACGGCACCCGACCTGACAGCGTTCAGCGACCCGCGCCAGTTCCCCGCGCTGCCCTC
CATCTCCGACCCCCGCATGCACTATCCAGGCGCCTTCACCTACTCCCCGACGCCGGTCACCTCGGGCATC
GGCATCGGCATGTCGGCCATGGGCTCGGCCACGCGCTACCACACCTACCTGCCGCCGCCCTACCCCGGCT
CGTCGCAAGCGCAGGGAGGCCCGTTCCAAGCCAGCTCGCCCTCCTACCACCTGTACTACGGCGCCTCGGC
CGGCTCCTACCAGTTCTCCATGGTGGGCGGCGAGCGCTCGCCGCCGCGCATCCTGCCGCCCTGCACCAAC
GCCTCCACCGGCTCCGCGCTGCTCAACCCCAGCCTCCCGAACCAGAGCGACGTGGTGGAGGCCGAGGGCA
GCCACAGCAACTCCCCCACCAACATGGCGCCCTCCGCGCGCCTGGAGGAGGCCGTGTGGAGGCCCTACTG
ACTAGCTAAGTTAGAACTATTTCCTGGCTGTTACGCGGCACTCTAAGGACTACTGACGGGCTTGTTAAAC
AGTGAACCGCCCGCCCCACGACCCGCAGCGCCCGACCGAAAGGAGCGCACGACCCCATGCATCGAACAAA
AGAAAAGGGGGGACTGGAAGGGCTAATTCACTCCCAACGAAGACAAGATATCATAACTTCGTATAGCATA
CATTATACGAAGTTATCGTCTAGCTGGTCCGGACTGTACTGGGTCTCTCTGGTTAGACCAGATCTGAGCC
TGGGAGCTCTCTGGCTAACTAGGGAACCCACTGCTTAAGCCTCAATAAAGCTTGCCTTGAGTGCTTCAAG
TAGTGTGTGCCCGTCTGTTGTGTGACTCTGGTAACTAGAGATCCCTCAGACCCTTTTAGTCAGTGTGGAA
AATCTCTAGCAGGGCCCGTTTAAACCCGCTGATCAGCCTCGACTGTGCCTTCTAGTTGCCAGCCATCTGT
TGTTTGCCCCTCCCCCGTGCCTTCCTTGACCCTGGAAGGTGCCACTCCCACTGTCCTTTCCTAATAAAAT
GAGGAAATTGCATCGCATTGTCTGAGTAGGTGTCATTCTATTCTGGGGGGTGGGGTGGGGCAGGACAGCA
AGGGGGAGGATTGGGAAGACAATAGCAGGCATGCTGGGGATGCGGTGGGCTCTATGGCTTCTGAGGCGGA
AAGAACCAGCTGGGGCTCTAGGGGGTATCCCC
[124 nt withheld, positions 10463-10586]
C
[91 nt withheld, positions 10588-10678]
A
[49 nt withheld, positions 10680-10728]
CCTTTGACGTTGGAGTCCACGTTCTTT
[37 nt withheld, positions 10756-10792]
ACCCTATCTCGGTCTATTCTTTTGATTTATAAGGGATTTTGCCGATTTCGGCCTATTGGTTAAAAAATGA
GCT
Features (pLannotate 1.2.2; 33 found; start..end, strand, type, name):
     40..369     +  promoter       SV40 promoter: SV40 enhancer and early promoter
    417..464     +  promoter       EM7 promoter: synthetic bacterial promoter&nbsp
    483..857     +  CDS            BleoR: antibiotic-binding protein; Sh ble from Streptoalloteichus hindustanus; confers resistance to bleomycin, phleomycin, and Zeocin™
    867..992     +  CDS            ble (fragment): BLE_KLEPN - Experimental evidence at protein level: Swiss-Prot protein existence level 1. Binding protein with a strong affinity to the bleomycin family of antibiotics. Binds to CL990; an antimitotic-antibiotic compound. From Klebsiella pneumoniae.
    987..1108    +  polyA_signal   SV40 poly(A) signal: SV40 polyadenylation signal
   1179..1201    -  protein_bind   lac operator (fragment): The lac repressor binds to the lac operator to inhibit transcription in E. coli. This inhibition can be relieved by adding lactose or isopropyl-β-D-thiogalactopyranoside (IPTG). lac repressor encoded by lacI
   1205..1235    -  promoter       lac promoter: promoter for the E. coli lac operon
   1250..1271    -  protein_bind   CAP binding site: CAP binding activates transcription in the presence of cAMP. E. coli catabolite activator protein
   1284..1376    -  CDS            lacI (fragment): lac repressor; lacI; The lac repressor binds to the lac operator to inhibit transcription in E. coli. This inhibition can be relieved by adding lactose or isopropyl-β-D-thiogalactopyranoside (IPTG).
   1559..2147    -  rep_origin     ori: high-copy-number ColE1/pMB1/pBR322/pUC origin of replication
   2318..3178    -  CDS            AmpR: β-lactamase; bla; confers resistance to ampicillin, carbenicillin, and related antibiotics
   3179..3283    -  promoter       AmpR promoter: bla
   3342..3394    -  misc_feature   bom (fragment): basis of mobility region from pBR322
   3549..3928    +  enhancer       CMV enhancer: human cytomegalovirus immediate early enhancer
   3929..4128    +  promoter       CMV promoter: human cytomegalovirus (CMV) immediate early promoter
   4146..4326    +  LTR            5' LTR (truncated): truncated 5' long terminal repeat (LTR) from HIV-1
   4373..4498    +  misc_feature   HIV-1 Ψ: packaging signal of human immunodeficiency virus type 1
   4482..4845    +  CDS            HIV-1 gag (fragment): gag protein from human immunodeficiency virus 1; gag
   4991..5224    +  misc_feature   RRE: The Rev response element (RRE) of HIV-1 allows for Rev-dependent mRNA export from the nucleus to the cytoplasm.
   5601..5701    +  CDS            Rev (fragment): human immunodeficiency virus 1 (HIV-1) Rev protein; rev; enhances nuclear export of unspliced and incompletely spliced viral mRNAs
   5751..5868    +  misc_feature   cPPT/CTS: central polypurine tract and central termination sequence of HIV-1
   5931..5997    +  CDS            small t antigen (fragment): SV40 (simian virus 40) small t antigen
   6004..7182    +  promoter       EF-1α promoter: strong constitutive promoter for human elongation factor EF-1α
   7199..7217    +  promoter       T7 promoter: promoter for bacteriophage T7 RNA polymerase
   7237..7273    -  misc_feature   MCS (fragment): pBluescript multiple cloning site
   7281..8303    +  CDS            hph: KHYB_ECOLX - Experimental evidence at protein level: Swiss-Prot protein existence level 1. The aminoglycoside phosphotransferases achieve inactivation of their antibiotic substrates by phosphorylation. Only phosphorylates hygromycin and closely related compounds such as demethyl analogs and destomycin. From Escherichia coli.
   8370..9728    +  CDS            RUNX1: RUNX1_HUMAN - Also known as AML1, CBFA2. Experimental evidence at protein level: Swiss-Prot protein existence level 1. Isoform AML-1L interferes with the transactivation activity of RUNX1. From Homo sapiens (Human).
   9812..9925    +  CDS            nef (fragment): NEF_HV1LA - Experimental evidence at protein level: Swiss-Prot protein existence level 1. Extracellular Nef protein targets CD4(+) T-lymphocytes for apoptosis by interacting with CXCR4 surface receptors. From Human immunodeficiency virus type 1 group M subtype B (isolate Lai) (HIV-1).
   9923..9956    +  protein_bind   loxP: Cre-mediated recombination occurs in the 8-bp core sequence (GCATACAT). Cre recombinase
   9981..10161   +  LTR            5' LTR (truncated): truncated 5' long terminal repeat (LTR) from HIV-1
  10193..10417   +  polyA_signal   bGH poly(A) signal: bovine growth hormone polyadenylation signal
  10421..10442   +  promoter       SV40 promoter (fragment): SV40 enhancer and early promoter
  10463..26      +  rep_origin     f1 ori (across the origin) (sequence partly withheld): f1 bacteriophage origin of replication; arrow indicates direction of (+) strand synthesis
