[The description below was written by a language model from this plasmid's Addgene catalogue record and pLannotate feature annotations shown in this document.]
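Description:
EF1A_Hygro_P2A_RUNX1_I87N_Barcode is a lentiviral transfer plasmid for stable overexpression of a mutant human RUNX1 (AML1) transcription factor in mammalian cells. It derives from the EF1a_mCherry_P2A_Hygro_Barcode backbone, with the insert introduced by Gibson cloning, and the sequenced record is about 10.9 kb. In bacteria it is maintained as a high-copy plasmid through a ColE1/pUC-type origin and selected with ampicillin via AmpR. An f1 origin is also present, along with a separate SV40/EM7-driven BleoR cassette with an SV40 polyadenylation signal located outside the viral region.

The viral portion begins with a CMV enhancer/promoter fused to a truncated HIV-1 5' LTR, which drives transcription of the genomic RNA in packaging cells. It continues with the Ψ packaging signal and a gag fragment, the RRE for Rev-dependent nuclear export, and the cPPT/CTS. It ends in a second truncated LTR preceded by a loxP site and followed by a bGH polyadenylation signal. Between these elements, the human EF-1α promoter drives a single transcript encoding the hygromycin phosphotransferase gene (hph) followed by the 1,359 bp RUNX1 coding sequence carrying the I87N substitution. The construct name indicates a P2A self-cleaving peptide in the short gap between the two reading frames, so the resistance marker and RUNX1 would be produced as separate proteins from one message, although the feature table does not annotate the P2A. Hygromycin selection therefore enriches for cells that also express the mutant. The name also indicates a barcode, likewise unannotated and of unstated position, which would allow this variant to be identified by sequencing in mixed populations. The stated purpose is overexpression of RUNX1 I87N, and the associated publication concerns phenotyping of RUNX1 coding variants.
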