Addgene plasmid #170945: EF1A_Hygro_P2A_RUNX1_I87N_Barcode
Purpose: Overexpression of RUNX1 I87N mutant protein.
Depositing lab: Prashant Mali. Depositing organization: University of California, San Diego (UCSD). Publication: Interface-guided phenotyping of coding variants in the transcription factor RUNX1. Ozturk K, Panwala R, Sheen J, Ford K, Jayne N, Portell A, Zhang DE, Hutter S, Haferlach T, Ideker T, Mali P, Carter H. Cell Rep. 2024 Jul 4;43(7):114436. doi: 10.1016/j.celrep.2024.114436. PubMed 38968069.
Backbone
  Vector backbone: EF1a_mCherry_P2A_Hygro_Barcode
  Backbone manufacturer: Prashant Mali (Addgene #120426)
  Backbone size w/o insert (bp): 9508
  Vector type: Mammalian Expression, Lentiviral
  Selectable markers: Hygromycin
Growth in bacteria
  Bacterial resistance: Ampicillin, 100 μg/mL
  Growth temperature: 37°C
  Growth strain: NEB Stable
  Copy number: High Copy
Gene/Insert
  Gene/Insert name: RUNX1 (alt name: AML1)
  Species: H. sapiens (human)
  Insert size (bp): 1359
  Mutation: I87N
  Entrez Gene: RUNX1 (a.k.a. AML1, AML1-EVI-1, AMLCR1, CBF2alpha, CBFA2, EVI-1, PEBP2aB, PEBP2alpha)
  Promoter: Ef1A
  Cloning method: Gibson Cloning
  Sequencing primers: 5′ CTGTGTAGAAGTACTCGCCGATAGTG; 3′ TCTTGTCTTCGTTGGGAGTG
Terms and licenses: Academic/Nonprofit Terms; Industry Terms: Not Available to Industry
Depositor comments: Please visit https://doi.org/10.1101/2023.08.03.551876 for bioRxiv preprint.
How to cite: EF1A_Hygro_P2A_RUNX1_I87N_Barcode was a gift from Prashant Mali (Addgene plasmid # 170945 ; http://n2t.net/addgene:170945 ; RRID:Addgene_170945)
